Addgene plasmid #89526: Cox8x2-OeNL_pcDNA3
Purpose: Orange color variant of bright luminescent protein, targeted to the Mitochondria
Depositing lab: Takeharu Nagai. Depositing organization: The University of Osaka. Publication: Five colour variants of bright luminescent protein for real-time multicolour bioimaging. Suzuki K, Kimura T, Shinoda H, Bai G, Daniels MJ, Arai Y, Nakano M, Nagai T. Nat Commun. 2016 Dec 14;7:13718. doi: 10.1038/ncomms13718. PubMed 27966527.
Backbone
  Vector backbone: pcDNA3
  Backbone manufacturer: Invitrogen
  Backbone size w/o insert (bp): 5400
  Vector type: Mammalian Expression
  Selectable markers: Neomycin (select with G418)
Growth in bacteria
  Bacterial resistance: Ampicillin, 100 μg/mL
  Growth temperature: 37°C
  Growth strain: DH5alpha
  Copy number: High Copy
Gene/Insert
  Gene/Insert name: OeNL
  Species: Synthetic
  Insert size (bp): 1263
  GenBank ID: LC128717
  Promoter: CMV
  Tag / fusion protein: CoxVIII X2 (N terminal on insert)
  Cloning method: Restriction Enzyme; 5′ cloning site BamHI (not destroyed); 3′ cloning site XbaI (not destroyed)
  Sequencing primers: 5′ CMV-F; 3′ BGHrev
Terms and licenses: Academic/Nonprofit Terms; Industry Terms: Not Available to Industry
Depositor comments: Derived from NanoLuc luciferase
How to cite: Cox8x2-OeNL_pcDNA3 was a gift from Takeharu Nagai (Addgene plasmid # 89526 ; http://n2t.net/addgene:89526 ; RRID:Addgene_89526)
