[The description below was written by a language model from this plasmid's Addgene catalogue record and pLannotate feature annotations shown in this document.]
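Description:
Cox8x2-OeNL_pcDNA3 is a mammalian expression plasmid built on the Invitrogen pcDNA3 backbone that encodes a mitochondrially targeted version of OeNL, the orange colour variant of a series of bright luminescent proteins derived from NanoLuc luciferase. In bacteria it is maintained at high copy through a ColE1/pUC-type origin and selected with ampicillin via the β-lactamase gene. An f1 origin is also present. For mammalian cells, an SV40 early promoter drives a neomycin phosphotransferase cassette terminated by an SV40 poly(A) signal, allowing G418 selection of stable transfectants.

The expression cassette uses the CMV immediate-early enhancer and promoter and ends in the bovine growth hormone polyadenylation signal, with T7 and SP6 promoters flanking the cloning region, into which the synthetic insert was placed between BamHI and XbaI sites. The open reading frame begins with two tandem copies of the presequence of human cytochrome c oxidase subunit VIII, which directs the fusion to mitochondria. The feature table then shows a short NanoLuc segment, a monomeric Kusabira-Orange fluorescent protein coding sequence, and a longer NanoLuc segment, suggesting that the orange fluorescent protein is embedded within or closely fused to the luciferase. This arrangement is consistent with resonance energy transfer from the luciferase reaction to the fluorescent acceptor, shifting emission to orange, although the record does not describe the mechanism explicitly. A few small annotations (an HIV-1 LTR fragment, and ble and lacI fragments) appear to be short partial matches in backbone sequence rather than functional elements. According to the record, the construct is intended for luminescence labelling of mitochondria, in the context of real-time multicolour bioimaging alongside the other colour variants.
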