Features (pLannotate 1.2.2; 27 found; start..end, strand, type, name):
    110..489     +  enhancer       CMV enhancer: human cytomegalovirus immediate early enhancer
    490..693     +  promoter       CMV promoter: human cytomegalovirus (CMV) immediate early promoter
    689..722     +  LTR            5' LTR (truncated) (fragment): truncated 5' long terminal repeat (LTR) from HIV-1
    738..756     +  promoter       T7 promoter: promoter for bacteriophage T7 RNA polymerase
    790..864     +  CDS            COX8 presequence: mitochondrial presequence of human cytochrome c oxidase subunit VIII (Rizutto et al., 1989)
    884..957     +  CDS            COX8 presequence (fragment): mitochondrial presequence of human cytochrome c oxidase subunit VIII (Rizutto et al., 1989)
    979..1128    +  CDS            Nluc (fragment): NanoLuc® luciferase human codon-optimized
   1153..1180    +  CDS            hmKO (fragment): humanized monomeric Kusabira-Orange fluorescent protein mammalian codon-optimized
   1182..1206    +  CDS            hmKO (fragment): humanized monomeric Kusabira-Orange fluorescent protein mammalian codon-optimized
   1219..1869    +  CDS            hmKO: humanized monomeric Kusabira-Orange fluorescent protein mammalian codon-optimized
   1876..2241    +  CDS            Nluc (fragment): NanoLuc® luciferase human codon-optimized
   2257..2275    -  promoter       SP6 promoter: promoter for bacteriophage SP6 RNA polymerase
   2301..2525    +  polyA_signal   bGH poly(A) signal: bovine growth hormone polyadenylation signal
   2529..2550    +  promoter       SV40 promoter (fragment): SV40 enhancer and early promoter
   2571..2999    +  rep_origin     f1 ori (sequence partly withheld): f1 bacteriophage origin of replication; arrow indicates direction of (+) strand synthesis
   3013..3342    +  promoter       SV40 promoter: SV40 enhancer and early promoter
   3409..4200    +  CDS            neo: KKA2_KLEPN - Also known as kan, nptII. Experimental evidence at protein level: Swiss-Prot protein existence level 1. Resistance to kanamycin, neomycin, paromomycin, ribostamycin, butirosin and gentamicin B. From Klebsiella pneumoniae.
   4224..4382    +  CDS            ble (fragment): BLE_KLEPN - Experimental evidence at protein level: Swiss-Prot protein existence level 1. Binding protein with a strong affinity to the bleomycin family of antibiotics. Binds to CL990; an antimitotic-antibiotic compound. From Klebsiella pneumoniae.
   4377..4498    +  polyA_signal   SV40 poly(A) signal: SV40 polyadenylation signal
   4571..4587    -  protein_bind   lac operator: The lac repressor binds to the lac operator to inhibit transcription in E. coli. This inhibition can be relieved by adding lactose or isopropyl-β-D-thiogalactopyranoside (IPTG). lac repressor encoded by lacI
   4595..4625    -  promoter       lac promoter: promoter for the E. coli lac operon
   4640..4661    -  protein_bind   CAP binding site: CAP binding activates transcription in the presence of cAMP. E. coli catabolite activator protein
   4674..4766    -  CDS            lacI (fragment): lac repressor; lacI; The lac repressor binds to the lac operator to inhibit transcription in E. coli. This inhibition can be relieved by adding lactose or isopropyl-β-D-thiogalactopyranoside (IPTG).
   4949..5537    -  rep_origin     ori: high-copy-number ColE1/pMB1/pBR322/pUC origin of replication
   5708..6568    -  CDS            AmpR: β-lactamase; bla; confers resistance to ampicillin, carbenicillin, and related antibiotics
   6569..6673    -  promoter       AmpR promoter: bla
   6732..6784    -  misc_feature   bom (fragment): basis of mobility region from pBR322
>Addgene plasmid #89526 | Cox8x2-OeNL_pcDNA3 | addgene full sequence | sequence record 177727 | Addgene NGS Result
AAAATTTAAGCTACAACAAGGCAAGGCTTGACCGACAATTGCATGAAGAATCTGCTTAGGGTTAGGCGTT
TTGCGCTGCTTCGCGATGTACGGGCCAGATATACGCGTTGACATTGATTATTGACTAGTTATTAATAGTA
ATCAATTACGGGGTCATTAGTTCATAGCCCATATATGGAGTTCCGCGTTACATAACTTACGGTAAATGGC
CCGCCTGGCTGACCGCCCAACGACCCCCGCCCATTGACGTCAATAATGACGTATGTTCCCATAGTAACGC
CAATAGGGACTTTCCATTGACGTCAATGGGTGGAGTATTTACGGTAAACTGCCCACTTGGCAGTACATCA
AGTGTATCATATGCCAAGTACGCCCCCTATTGACGTCAATGACGGTAAATGGCCCGCCTGGCATTATGCC
CAGTACATGACCTTATGGGACTTTCCTACTTGGCAGTACATCTACGTATTAGTCATCGCTATTACCATGG
TGATGCGGTTTTGGCAGTACATCAATGGGCGTGGATAGCGGTTTGACTCACGGGGATTTCCAAGTCTCCA
CCCCATTGACGTCAATGGGAGTTTGTTTTGGCACCAAAATCAACGGGACTTTCCAAAATGTCGTAACAAC
TCCGCCCCATTGACGCAAATGGGCGGTAGGCGTGTACGGTGGGAGGTCTATATAAGCAGAGCTCTCTGGC
TAACTAGAGAACCCACTGCTTACTGGCTTATCGAAATTAATACGACTCACTATAGGGAGACCCAAGCTTG
AACCGTCAGATCCGCTAGCATGTCCGTCCTGACGCCGCTGCTGCTGCGGGGCTTGACAGGCTCGGCCCGG
CGGCTCCCAGTGCCGCGCGCCAAGATCCATTCGTTGGGGGATCTGTCCGTCCTGACGCCGCTGCTGCTGC
GGGGCTTGACAGGCTCGGCCCGGCGGCTCCCAGTGCCGCGCGCCAAGATCCATTCGTTGGGGGATCCGAT
GGTCTTCACACTCGAAGATTTCGTTGGGGACTGGCGACAGACAGCCGGCTACAACCTGGACCAAGTCCTT
GAACAGGGAGGTGTGTCCAGTTTGTTTCAGAATCTCGGGGTGTCCGTAACTCCGATCCAAAGGATTGTCC
TGAGCGGTCTCGAGGGCGGTAGCGGTGGCAGCGTGAGCGTGATCAAGCCCGAGATGAAGAAGGTGGAGGA
CGCCGTGGCCCACTCCACTCTCGAGGGCGTGAGCGTGATCAAGCCCGAGATGAAGATGAGGTACTACATG
GACGGCTCCGTCAATGGGCATGAGTTCACAATCGAGGGTGAGGGCACAGGCAGACCTTACGAGGGACATC
AGGAGATGACACTGCGCGTCACAATGGCCGAGGGCGGGCCAATGCCTTTCGCCTTCGACCTGGTGTCCCA
CGTGTTCTGTTACGGCCACAGAGTTTTTACTAAATATCCAGAAGAGATCCCAGACTATTTCAAGCAGGCC
TTTCCTGAGGGCCTGTCCTGGGAGAGGTCCCTGGAGTTCGAGGACGGCGGCTCCGCCTCCGTGAGCGCCC
ACATCAGCCTGAGGGGCAACACCTTCTACCACAAGTCCAAGTTCACCGGCGTGAACTTCCCCGCCGACGG
CCCCATCATGCAGAACCAGAGCGTGGACTGGGAGCCCTCCACCGAGAAGATCACCGCCAGCGACGGCGTG
CTGAAGGGCGACGTGACCATGTACCTGAAGCTGGAGGGCGGCGGCAACCACAAGTGCCAGATGAAGACCA
CCTACAAGGCCGCCAAGGAGATCCTGGAGATGCCCGGCGACCACTACATCGGCCACAGGCTGGTGAGGAA
GACCGAGGGCAACATCACCGAGCAGGTGGAGGACGCCGTGGCCCACTCCGAGCTCGAAAATGGGCTGAAG
ATCGACATCCATGTCATCATCCCGTATGAAGGTCTGAGCGGCGACCAAATGGGCCAGATCGAAAAAATTT
TTAAGGTGGTGTACCCTGTGGATGATCATCACTTTAAGGTGATCCTGCACTATGGCACACTGGTAATCGA
CGGGGTTACGCCGAACATGATCGACTATTTCGGACGGCCGTATGAAGGCATCGCCGTGTTCGACGGCAAA
AAGATCACTGTAACAGGGACCCTGTGGAACGGCAACAAAATTATCGACGAGCGCCTGATCAACCCCGACG
GCTCCCTGCTGTTCCGAGTAACCATCAACGGAGTGACCGGCTGGCGGCTGTGCGAACGCATTCTGGCGTA
ATCTAGAGGGCCCTATTCTATAGTGTCACCTAAATGCTAGAGCTCGCTGATCAGCCTCGACTGTGCCTTC
TAGTTGCCAGCCATCTGTTGTTTGCCCCTCCCCCGTGCCTTCCTTGACCCTGGAAGGTGCCACTCCCACT
GTCCTTTCCTAATAAAATGAGGAAATTGCATCGCATTGTCTGAGTAGGTGTCATTCTATTCTGGGGGGTG
GGGTGGGGCAGGACAGCAAGGGGGAGGATTGGGAAGACAATAGCAGGCATGCTGGGGATGCGGTGGGCTC
TATGGCTTCTGAGGCGGAAAGAACCAGCTGGGGCTCTAGGGGGTATCCCC
[124 nt withheld, positions 2571-2694]
C
[91 nt withheld, positions 2696-2786]
A
[49 nt withheld, positions 2788-2836]
CCTTTGACGTTGGAGTCCACGTTCTTT
[37 nt withheld, positions 2864-2900]
ACCCTATCTCGGTCTATTCTTTTGATTTATAAGGGATTTTGCCGATTTCGGCCTATTGGTTAAAAAATGA
GCTGATTTAACAAAAATTTAACGCGAATTAATTCTGTGGAATGTGTGTCAGTTAGGGTGTGGAAAGTCCC
CAGGCTCCCCAGCAGGCAGAAGTATGCAAAGCATGCATCTCAATTAGTCAGCAACCAGGTGTGGAAAGTC
CCCAGGCTCCCCAGCAGGCAGAAGTATGCAAAGCATGCATCTCAATTAGTCAGCAACCATAGTCCCGCCC
CTAACTCCGCCCATCCCGCCCCTAACTCCGCCCAGTTCCGCCCATTCTCCGCCCCATGGCTGACTAATTT
TTTTTATTTATGCAGAGGCCGAGGCCGCCTCTGCCTCTGAGCTATTCCAGAAGTAGTGAGGAGGCTTTTT
TGGAGGCCTAGGCTTTTGCAAAAAGCTCCCGGGAGCTTGTATATCCATTTTCGGATCTGATCAAGAGACA
GGATGAGGATCGTTTCGCATGATTGAACAAGATGGATTGCACGCAGGTTCTCCGGCCGCTTGGGTGGAGA
GGCTATTCGGCTATGACTGGGCACAACAGACAATCGGCTGCTCTGATGCCGCCGTGTTCCGGCTGTCAGC
GCAGGGGCGCCCGGTTCTTTTTGTCAAGACCGACCTGTCCGGTGCCCTGAATGAACTGCAGGACGAGGCA
GCGCGGCTATCGTGGCTGGCCACGACGGGCGTTCCTTGCGCAGCTGTGCTCGACGTTGTCACTGAAGCGG
GAAGGGACTGGCTGCTATTGGGCGAAGTGCCGGGGCAGGATCTCCTGTCATCTCACCTTGCTCCTGCCGA
GAAAGTATCCATCATGGCTGATGCAATGCGGCGGCTGCATACGCTTGATCCGGCTACCTGCCCATTCGAC
CACCAAGCGAAACATCGCATCGAGCGAGCACGTACTCGGATGGAAGCCGGTCTTGTCGATCAGGATGATC
TGGACGAAGAGCATCAGGGGCTCGCGCCAGCCGAACTGTTCGCCAGGCTCAAGGCGCGCATGCCCGACGG
CGAGGATCTCGTCGTGACCCATGGCGATGCCTGCTTGCCGAATATCATGGTGGAAAATGGCCGCTTTTCT
GGATTCATCGACTGTGGCCGGCTGGGTGTGGCGGACCGCTATCAGGACATAGCGTTGGCTACCCGTGATA
TTGCTGAAGAGCTTGGCGGCGAATGGGCTGACCGCTTCCTCGTGCTTTACGGTATCGCCGCTCCCGATTC
GCAGCGCATCGCCTTCTATCGCCTTCTTGACGAGTTCTTCTGAGCGGGACTCTGGGGTTCGAAATGACCG
ACCAAGCGACGCCCAACCTGCCATCACGAGATTTCGATTCCACCGCCGCCTTCTATGAAAGGTTGGGCTT
CGGAATCGTTTTCCGGGACGCCGGCTGGATGATCCTCCAGCGCGGGGATCTCATGCTGGAGTTCTTCGCC
CACCCCAACTTGTTTATTGCAGCTTATAATGGTTACAAATAAAGCAATAGCATCACAAATTTCACAAATA
AAGCATTTTTTTCACTGCATTCTAGTTGTGGTTTGTCCAAACTCATCAATGTATCTTATCATGTCTGTAT
ACCGTCGACCTCTAGCTAGAGCTTGGCGTAATCATGGTCATAGCTGTTTCCTGTGTGAAATTGTTATCCG
CTCACAATTCCACACAACATACGAGCCGGAAGCATAAAGTGTAAAGCCTGGGGTGCCTAATGAGTGAGCT
AACTCACATTAATTGCGTTGCGCTCACTGCCCGCTTTCCAGTCGGGAAACCTGTCGTGCCAGCTGCATTA
ATGAATCGGCCAACGCGCGGGGAGAGGCGGTTTGCGTATTGGGCGCTCTTCCGCTTCCTCGCTCACTGAC
TCGCTGCGCTCGGTCGTTCGGCTGCGGCGAGCGGTATCAGCTCACTCAAAGGCGGTAATACGGTTATCCA
CAGAATCAGGGGATAACGCAGGAAAGAACATGTGAGCAAAAGGCCAGCAAAAGGCCAGGAACCGTAAAAA
GGCCGCGTTGCTGGCGTTTTTCCATAGGCTCCGCCCCCCTGACGAGCATCACAAAAATCGACGCTCAAGT
CAGAGGTGGCGAAACCCGACAGGACTATAAAGATACCAGGCGTTTCCCCCTGGAAGCTCCCTCGTGCGCT
CTCCTGTTCCGACCCTGCCGCTTACCGGATACCTGTCCGCCTTTCTCCCTTCGGGAAGCGTGGCGCTTTC
TCATAGCTCACGCTGTAGGTATCTCAGTTCGGTGTAGGTCGTTCGCTCCAAGCTGGGCTGTGTGCACGAA
CCCCCCGTTCAGCCCGACCGCTGCGCCTTATCCGGTAACTATCGTCTTGAGTCCAACCCGGTAAGACACG
ACTTATCGCCACTGGCAGCAGCCACTGGTAACAGGATTAGCAGAGCGAGGTATGTAGGCGGTGCTACAGA
GTTCTTGAAGTGGTGGCCTAACTACGGCTACACTAGAAGAACAGTATTTGGTATCTGCGCTCTGCTGAAG
CCAGTTACCTTCGGAAAAAGAGTTGGTAGCTCTTGATCCGGCAAACAAACCACCGCTGGTAGCGGTGGTT
TTTTTGTTTGCAAGCAGCAGATTACGCGCAGAAAAAAAGGATCTCAAGAAGATCCTTTGATCTTTTCTAC
GGGGTCTGACGCTCAGTGGAACGAAAACTCACGTTAAGGGATTTTGGTCATGAGATTATCAAAAAGGATC
TTCACCTAGATCCTTTTAAATTAAAAATGAAGTTTTAAATCAATCTAAAGTATATATGAGTAAACTTGGT
CTGACAGTTACCAATGCTTAATCAGTGAGGCACCTATCTCAGCGATCTGTCTATTTCGTTCATCCATAGT
TGCCTGACTCCCCGTCGTGTAGATAACTACGATACGGGAGGGCTTACCATCTGGCCCCAGTGCTGCAATG
ATACCGCGAGACCCACGCTCACCGGCTCCAGATTTATCAGCAATAAACCAGCCAGCCGGAAGGGCCGAGC
GCAGAAGTGGTCCTGCAACTTTATCCGCCTCCATCCAGTCTATTAATTGTTGCCGGGAAGCTAGAGTAAG
TAGTTCGCCAGTTAATAGTTTGCGCAACGTTGTTGCCATTGCTACAGGCATCGTGGTGTCACGCTCGTCG
TTTGGTATGGCTTCATTCAGCTCCGGTTCCCAACGATCAAGGCGAGTTACATGATCCCCCATGTTGTGCA
AAAAAGCGGTTAGCTCCTTCGGTCCTCCGATCGTTGTCAGAAGTAAGTTGGCCGCAGTGTTATCACTCAT
GGTTATGGCAGCACTGCATAATTCTCTTACTGTCATGCCATCCGTAAGATGCTTTTCTGTGACTGGTGAG
TACTCAACCAAGTCATTCTGAGAATAGTGTATGCGGCGACCGAGTTGCTCTTGCCCGGCGTCAATACGGG
ATAATACCGCGCCACATAGCAGAACTTTAAAAGTGCTCATCATTGGAAAACGTTCTTCGGGGCGAAAACT
CTCAAGGATCTTACCGCTGTTGAGATCCAGTTCGATGTAACCCACTCGTGCACCCAACTGATCTTCAGCA
TCTTTTACTTTCACCAGCGTTTCTGGGTGAGCAAAAACAGGAAGGCAAAATGCCGCAAAAAAGGGAATAA
GGGCGACACGGAAATGTTGAATACTCATACTCTTCCTTTTTCAATATTATTGAAGCATTTATCAGGGTTA
TTGTCTCATGAGCGGATACATATTTGAATGTATTTAGAAAAATAAACAAATAGGGGTTCCGCGCACATTT
CCCCGAAAAGTGCCACCTGACGTCGACGGATCGGGAGATCTCCCGATCCCCTATGGTGCACTCTCAGTAC
AATCTGCTCTGATGCCGCATAGTTAAGCCAGTATCTGCTCCCTGCTTGTGTGTTGGAGGTCGCTGAGTAG
TGCGCGAGC
