>Addgene plasmid #89526 | Cox8x2-OeNL_pcDNA3 | depositor partial sequence | sequence record 173465 | OeNL moiety
ATGGTCTTCACACTCGAAGATTTCGTTGGGGACTGGCGACAGACAGCCGGCTACAACCTGGACCAAGTCC
TTGAACAGGGAGGTGTGTCCAGTTTGTTTCAGAATCTCGGGGTGTCCGTAACTCCGATCCAAAGGATTGT
CCTGAGCGGTCTCGAGGGCGGTAGCGGTGGCAGCGTGAGCGTGATCAAGCCCGAGATGAAGAAGGTGGAG
GACGCCGTGGCCCACTCCACTCTCGAGGGCGTGAGCGTGATCAAGCCCGAGATGAAGATGAGGTACTACA
TGGACGGCTCCGTCAATGGGCATGAGTTCACAATCGAGGGTGAGGGCACAGGCAGACCTTACGAGGGACA
TCAGGAGATGACACTGCGCGTCACAATGGCCGAGGGCGGGCCAATGCCTTTCGCCTTCGACCTGGTGTCC
CACGTGTTCTGTTACGGCCACAGAGTTTTTACTAAATATCCAGAAGAGATCCCAGACTATTTCAAGCAGG
CCTTTCCTGAGGGCCTGTCCTGGGAGAGGTCCCTGGAGTTCGAGGACGGCGGCTCCGCCTCCGTGAGCGC
CCACATCAGCCTGAGGGGCAACACCTTCTACCACAAGTCCAAGTTCACCGGCGTGAACTTCCCCGCCGAC
GGCCCCATCATGCAGAACCAGAGCGTGGACTGGGAGCCCTCCACCGAGAAGATCACCGCCAGCGACGGCG
TGCTGAAGGGCGACGTGACCATGTACCTGAAGCTGGAGGGCGGCGGCAACCACAAGTGCCAGATGAAGAC
CACCTACAAGGCCGCCAAGGAGATCCTGGAGATGCCCGGCGACCACTACATCGGCCACAGGCTGGTGAGG
AAGACCGAGGGCAACATCACCGAGCAGGTGGAGGACGCCGTGGCCCACTCCGAGCTCGAAAATGGGCTGA
AGATCGACATCCATGTCATCATCCCGTATGAAGGTCTGAGCGGCGACCAAATGGGCCAGATCGAAAAAAT
TTTTAAGGTGGTGTACCCTGTGGATGATCATCACTTTAAGGTGATCCTGCACTATGGCACACTGGTAATC
GACGGGGTTACGCCGAACATGATCGACTATTTCGGACGGCCGTATGAAGGCATCGCCGTGTTCGACGGCA
AAAAGATCACTGTAACAGGGACCCTGTGGAACGGCAACAAAATTATCGACGAGCGCCTGATCAACCCCGA
CGGCTCCCTGCTGTTCCGAGTAACCATCAACGGAGTGACCGGCTGGCGGCTGTGCGAACGCATTCTGGCG
TAA
